Addgene plasmid #225333: Human RNF149-3X MYC
Purpose: Lentiviral expression of human RNF149 with 3x myc tag in mammalian cells
Depositing lab: Huda Zoghbi. Depositing organization: Baylor College of Medicine. Publication: Evolutionarily conserved regulators of tau identify targets for new therapies. Kim J, de Haro M, Al-Ramahi I, Garaicoechea LL, Jeong HH, Sonn JY, Tadros B, Liu Z, Botas J, Zoghbi HY. Neuron. 2023 Mar 15;111(6):824-838.e7. doi: 10.1016/j.neuron.2022.12.012. Epub 2023 Jan 6. PubMed 36610398.
Backbone
  Vector backbone: pLOC
  Vector type: Mammalian Expression, Lentiviral
  Selectable markers: Blasticidin
Growth in bacteria
  Bacterial resistance: Ampicillin, 100 μg/mL
  Growth temperature: 37°C
  Growth strain: NEB Stable
  Copy number: High Copy
Gene/Insert
  Gene/Insert name: RNF149
  Species: H. sapiens (human)
  Entrez Gene: RNF149 (a.k.a. DNAPTP2, FLJ90504)
  Promoter: CMV
  Tag / fusion protein: 3xMyc (C terminal on insert)
  Cloning method: Gibson Cloning
Terms and licenses: Academic/Nonprofit Terms; Industry Terms: Not Available to Industry
How to cite: Human RNF149-3X MYC was a gift from Huda Zoghbi (Addgene plasmid # 225333 ; http://n2t.net/addgene:225333 ; RRID:Addgene_225333)
