[The description below was written by a language model from this plasmid's Addgene catalogue record and pLannotate feature annotations shown in this document.]
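Description:
Human RNF149-3X MYC is an HIV-1-derived lentiviral expression plasmid built on the pLOC backbone for delivering human RNF149, an E3 ubiquitin ligase family member, into mammalian cells. It is propagated in bacteria as a high-copy plasmid through a ColE1/pUC-type origin with ampicillin selection from the β-lactamase gene, and it also carries an f1 phage origin. The transfer cassette has the usual lentiviral elements: a truncated 5' LTR, the Ψ packaging signal with a partial gag sequence, the Rev response element for Rev-dependent nuclear export of the genomic RNA, the cPPT/CTS, a WPRE to boost transcript expression, and a self-inactivating ΔU3 3' LTR, followed by a bGH polyadenylation signal.

Between the LTRs, the CMV enhancer and immediate-early promoter drive the RNF149 open reading frame, which is flanked by Gateway attB1/attB2 remnants and followed by three tandem Myc epitopes, giving a C-terminally tagged protein suitable for detection or immunoprecipitation with anti-Myc antibodies. The automated annotation matched the coding sequence to the mouse Rnf149 protein entry, whereas the catalogue record states the insert is human; this probably reflects matching to the closest homologue in the annotation database. Downstream, an EMCV IRES permits cap-independent translation from the same transcript of a TurboGFP sequence followed by the bsr blasticidin S deaminase gene, so transduced cells can be tracked by green fluorescence and selected with blasticidin. The feature table does not annotate how these two reading frames are joined. The depositor states the purpose as lentiviral expression of tagged RNF149 in mammalian cells, and the associated publication concerns conserved regulators of tau.
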