Features (pLannotate 1.2.2; 28 found; start..end, strand, type, name):
    171..1031    -  CDS            AmpR: β-lactamase; bla; confers resistance to ampicillin, carbenicillin, and related antibiotics
   1032..1136    -  promoter       AmpR promoter: bla
   1184..1318    +  polyA_signal   SV40 poly(A) signal: SV40 polyadenylation signal
   1485..1814    +  CDS            nef (fragment): NEF_HV1BR - Experimental evidence at protein level: Swiss-Prot protein existence level 1. Extracellular Nef protein targets CD4(+) T-lymphocytes for apoptosis by interacting with CXCR4 surface receptors (PubMed:14990729). From Human immunodeficiency virus type 1 group M subtype B (isolate BRU/LAI) (HIV-1).
   1862..2119    +  LTR            5' LTR (truncated): truncated 5' long terminal repeat (LTR) from HIV-1
   2166..2291    +  misc_feature   HIV-1 Ψ: packaging signal of human immunodeficiency virus type 1
   2275..2613    +  CDS            HIV-1 gag (fragment): gag protein from human immunodeficiency virus 1; gag
   2788..3021    +  misc_feature   RRE: The Rev response element (RRE) of HIV-1 allows for Rev-dependent mRNA export from the nucleus to the cytoplasm.
   3398..3498    +  CDS            Rev (fragment): human immunodeficiency virus 1 (HIV-1) Rev protein; rev; enhances nuclear export of unspliced and incompletely spliced viral mRNAs
   3513..3628    +  misc_feature   cPPT/CTS: central polypurine tract and central termination sequence of HIV-1 (lacking the first T)
   3686..3989    +  enhancer       CMV enhancer: human cytomegalovirus immediate early enhancer
   3990..4193    +  promoter       CMV promoter: human cytomegalovirus (CMV) immediate early promoter
   4349..4367    +  protein_bind   attB1 (fragment): mutant version of attB; core recombination site for the Gateway® BP reaction BP Clonase™
   4375..5571    +  CDS            Rnf149: RN149_MOUSE - Also known as Greul4. Experimental evidence at protein level: Swiss-Prot protein existence level 1. E3 ubiquitin-protein ligase. Ubiquitinates BRAF, inducing its proteasomal degradation. From Mus musculus (Mouse).
   5579..5603    -  protein_bind   attB2: mutant version of attB; recombination site for the Gateway® BP reaction BP Clonase™
   5611..5700    +  CDS            3xMyc: 3 tandem Myc epitope tags
   5729..6301    +  misc_feature   IRES: internal ribosome entry site (IRES) of the encephalomyocarditis virus (EMCV)
   6326..7020    +  CDS            TurboGFP (fragment): improved green fluorescent protein from Pontellina plumata (Evdokimov et al., 2006) mammalian codon-optimized
   7021..7055    +  misc_feature   MCS (fragment): multiple cloning site
   7135..7554    +  CDS            bsr: BSR_BACCE - Experimental evidence at protein level: Swiss-Prot protein existence level 1. Catalyzes the deamination of the cytosine moiety of the antibiotics blasticidin S, cytomycin and acetylblasticidin S. From Bacillus cereus.
   7570..8158    +  misc_feature   WPRE: woodchuck hepatitis virus posttranscriptional regulatory element
   8175..8363    +  CDS            nef (fragment): NEF_HV1Z2 - Experimental evidence at protein level: Swiss-Prot protein existence level 1. Extracellular Nef protein targets CD4(+) T-lymphocytes for apoptosis by interacting with CXCR4 surface receptors. From Human immunodeficiency virus type 1 group M subtype D (isolate Z2/CDC-Z34) (HIV-1).
   8365..8598    +  LTR            3' LTR (ΔU3): self-inactivating 3' long terminal repeat (LTR) from HIV-1
   8705..8929    +  polyA_signal   bGH poly(A) signal: bovine growth hormone polyadenylation signal
   8933..8954    +  promoter       SV40 promoter (fragment): SV40 enhancer and early promoter
   8975..9403    +  rep_origin     f1 ori (sequence partly withheld): f1 bacteriophage origin of replication; arrow indicates direction of (+) strand synthesis
   9417..9746    +  promoter       SV40 promoter: SV40 enhancer and early promoter
   9883..10471   -  rep_origin     ori: high-copy-number ColE1/pMB1/pBR322/pUC origin of replication
>Addgene plasmid #225333 | Human RNF149-3X MYC | addgene full sequence | sequence record 444155 | Addgene NGS Result
GAAGATCCTTTGATCTTTTCTACGGGGTCTGACGCTCAGTGGAACGAAAACTCACGTTAAGGGATTTTGG
TCATGAGATTATCAAAAAGGATCTTCACCTAGATCCTTTTAAATTAAAAATGAAGTTTTAAATCAATCTA
AAGTATATATGAGTAAACTTGGTCTGACAGTTACCAATGCTTAATCAGTGAGGCACCTATCTCAGCGATC
TGTCTATTTCGTTCATCCATAGTTGCCTGACTCCCCGTCGTGTAGATAACTACGATACGGGAGGGCTTAC
CATCTGGCCCCAGTGCTGCAATGATACCGCGAGACCCACGCTCACCGGCTCCAGATTTATCAGCAATAAA
CCAGCCAGCCGGAAGGGCCGAGCGCAGAAGTGGTCCTGCAACTTTATCCGCCTCCATCCAGTCTATTAAT
TGTTGCCGGGAAGCTAGAGTAAGTAGTTCGCCAGTTAATAGTTTGCGCAACGTTGTTGCCATTGCTACAG
GCATCGTGGTGTCACGCTCGTCGTTTGGTATGGCTTCATTCAGCTCCGGTTCCCAACGATCAAGGCGAGT
TACATGATCCCCCATGTTGTGCAAAAAAGCGGTTAGCTCCTTCGGTCCTCCGATCGTTGTCAGAAGTAAG
TTGGCCGCAGTGTTATCACTCATGGTTATGGCAGCACTGCATAATTCTCTTACTGTCATGCCATCCGTAA
GATGCTTTTCTGTGACTGGTGAGTACTCAACCAAGTCATTCTGAGAATAGTGTATGCGGCGACCGAGTTG
CTCTTGCCCGGCGTCAATACGGGATAATACCGCGCCACATAGCAGAACTTTAAAAGTGCTCATCATTGGA
AAACGTTCTTCGGGGCGAAAACTCTCAAGGATCTTACCGCTGTTGAGATCCAGTTCGATGTAACCCACTC
GTGCACCCAACTGATCTTCAGCATCTTTTACTTTCACCAGCGTTTCTGGGTGAGCAAAAACAGGAAGGCA
AAATGCCGCAAAAAAGGGAATAAGGGCGACACGGAAATGTTGAATACTCATACTCTTCCTTTTTCAATAT
TATTGAAGCATTTATCAGGGTTATTGTCTCATGAGCGGATACATATTTGAATGTATTTAGAAAAATAAAC
AAATAGGGGTTCCGCGCACATTTCCCCGAAAAGTGCCACCTGACGTCGACGGATCGGGAGATCAACTTGT
TTATTGCAGCTTATAATGGTTACAAATAAAGCAATAGCATCACAAATTTCACAAATAAAGCATTTTTTTC
ACTGCATTCTAGTTGTGGTTTGTCCAAACTCATCAATGTATCTTATCATGTCTGGATCAACTGGATAACT
CAAGCTAACCAAAATCATCCCAAACTTCCCACCCCATACCCTATTACCACTGCCAATTACCTGTGGTTTC
ATTTACTCTAAACCTGTGATTCCTCTGAATTATTTTCATTTTAAAGAAATTGTATTTGTTAAATATGTAC
TACAAACTTAGTAGTTGGAAGGGCTAATTCACTCCCAAAGAAGACAAGATATCCTTGATCTGTGGATCTA
CCACACACAAGGCTACTTCCCTGATTAGCAGAACTACACACCAGGGCCAGGGGTCAGATATCCACTGACC
TTTGGATGGTGCTACAAGCTAGTACCAGTTGAGCCAGATAAGGTAGAAGAGGCCAATAAAGGAGAGAACA
CCAGCTTGTTACACCCTGTGAGCCTGCATGGGATGGATGACCCGGAGAGAGAAGTGTTAGAGTGGAGGTT
TGACAGCCGCCTAGCATTTCATCACGTGGCCCGAGAGCTGCATCCGGAGTACTTCAAGAACTGCTGATAT
CGAGCTTGCTACAAGGGACTTTCCGCTGGGGACTTTCCAGGGAGGCGTGGCCTGGGCGGGACTGGGGAGT
GGCGAGCCCTCAGATCCTGCATATAAGCAGCTGCTTTTTGCCTGTACTGGGTCTCTCTGGTTAGACCAGA
TCTGAGCCTGGGAGCTCTCTGGCTAACTAGGGAACCCACTGCTTAAGCCTCAATAAAGCTTGCCTTGAGT
GCTTCAAGTAGTGTGTGCCCGTCTGTTGTGTGACTCTGGTAACTAGAGATCCCTCAGACCCTTTTAGTCA
GTGTGGAAAATCTCTAGCAGTGGCGCCCGAACAGGGACTTGAAAGCGAAAGGGAAACCAGAGGAGCTCTC
TCGACGCAGGACTCGGCTTGCTGAAGCGCGCACGGCAAGAGGCGAGGGGCGGCGACTGGTGAGTACGCCA
AAAATTTTGACTAGCGGAGGCTAGAAGGAGAGAGATGGGTGCGAGAGCGTCAGTATTAAGCGGGGGAGAA
TTAGATCGCGATGGGAAAAAATTCGGTTAAGGCCAGGGGGAAAGAAAAAATATAAATTAAAACATATAGT
ATGGGCAAGCAGGGAGCTAGAACGATTCGCAGTTAATCCTGGCCTGTTAGAAACATCAGAAGGCTGTAGA
CAAATACTGGGACAGCTACAACCATCCCTTCAGACAGGATCAGAAGAACTTAGATCATTATATAATACAG
TAGCAACCCTCTATTGTGTGCATCAAAGGATAGAGATAAAAGACACCAAGGAAGCTTTAGACAAGATAGA
GGAAGAGCAAAACAAAAGTAAGACCACCGCACAGCAAGCGGCCGGCCGCTGATCTTCAGACCTGGAGGAG
GAGATATGAGGGACAATTGGAGAAGTGAATTATATAAATATAAAGTAGTAAAAATTGAACCATTAGGAGT
AGCACCCACCAAGGCAAAGAGAAGAGTGGTGCAGAGAGAAAAAAGAGCAGTGGGAATAGGAGCTTTGTTC
CTTGGGTTCTTGGGAGCAGCAGGAAGCACTATGGGCGCAGCGTCAATGACGCTGACGGTACAGGCCAGAC
AATTATTGTCTGGTATAGTGCAGCAGCAGAACAATTTGCTGAGGGCTATTGAGGCGCAACAGCATCTGTT
GCAACTCACAGTCTGGGGCATCAAGCAGCTCCAGGCAAGAATCCTGGCTGTGGAAAGATACCTAAAGGAT
CAACAGCTCCTGGGGATTTGGGGTTGCTCTGGAAAACTCATTTGCACCACTGCTGTGCCTTGGAATGCTA
GTTGGAGTAATAAATCTCTGGAACAGATTTGGAATCACACGACCTGGATGGAGTGGGACAGAGAAATTAA
CAATTACACAAGCTTAATACACTCCTTAATTGAAGAATCGCAAAACCAGCAAGAAAAGAATGAACAAGAA
TTATTGGAATTAGATAAATGGGCAAGTTTGTGGAATTGGTTTAACATAACAAATTGGCTGTGGTATATAA
AATTATTCATAATGATAGTAGGAGGCTTGGTAGGTTTAAGAATAGTTTTTGCTGTACTTTCTATAGTGAA
TAGAGTTAGGCAGGGATATTCACCATTATCGTTTCAGACCCACCTCCCAACCCCGAGGGGACCCGACAGG
CCCGAAGGAATAGAAGAAGAAGGTGGAGAGAGAGACAGAGACAGATCCATTCGATTAGTGAACGGATCTC
GACGGTATCGCCTTTAAAAGAAAAGGGGGGATTGGGGGGTACAGTGCAGGGGAAAGAATAGTAGACATAA
TAGCAACAGACATACAAACTAAAGAATTACAAAAACAAATTACAAAAATTCAAAATTTTCGGGTTTATTA
CAGGGACAGCAGAGATCCAGTTTATCGATAAGCTTGGGAGTTCCGCGTTACATAACTTACGGTAAATGGC
CCGCCTGGCTGACCGCCCAACGACCCCCGCCCATTGACGTCAATAATGACGTATGTTCCCATAGTAACGC
CAATAGGGACTTTCCATTGACGTCAATGGGTGGAGTATTTACGGTAAACTGCCCACTTGGCAGTACATCA
AGTGTATCATATGCCAAGTACGCCCCCTATTGACGTCAATGACGGTAAATGGCCCGCCTGGCATTATGCC
CAGTACATGACCTTATGGGACTTTCCTACTTGGCAGTACATCTACGTATTAGTCATCGCTATTACCATGG
TGATGCGGTTTTGGCAGTACATCAATGGGCGTGGATAGCGGTTTGACTCACGGGGATTTCCAAGTCTCCA
CCCCATTGACGTCAATGGGAGTTTGTTTTGGCACCAAAATCAACGGGACTTTCCAAAATGTCGTAACAAC
TCCGCCCCATTGACGCAAATGGGCGGTAGGCGTGTACGGTGGGAGGTCTATATAAGCAGAGCTCGTTTAG
TGAACCGTCAGATCGCCTGGAGACGCCATCCACGCTGTTTTGACCTCCATAGAAGACACCGACTCTACTA
GATTAATTAAGTTTAAACTTAAGCTTGGTACCGAGCTCGGATCCACTAGTCCAGTGTGGTGGAATTCTGC
AGATATCACAAGTTTGTACAAAAAAGCTGGCACCATGGCGTGGCGGCGGCGCGAAGCCAGCGTCGGGGCT
CGCGGCGTGTTGGCTCTGGCGTTGCTCGCCCTGGCCCTGTGCGTGCCCGGGGCCCGGGGCCGGGCTCTCG
AGTGGTTCTCGGCCGTGGTAAACATCGAGTACGTGGACCCGCAGACCAACCTGACGGTGTGGAGCGTCTC
GGAGAGTGGCCGCTTCGGCGACAGCTCGCCCAAGGAGGGCGCGCATGGCCTGGTGGGCGTCCCGTGGGCG
CCCGGCGGAGACCTCGAGGGCTGCGCGCCCGACACGCGCTTCTTCGTGCCCGAGCCCGGCGGCCGAGGGG
CCGCGCCCTGGGTCGCCCTGGTGGCTCGTGGGGGCTGCACCTTCAAGGACAAGGTGCTGGTGGCGGCGCG
GAGGAACGCCTCGGCCGTCGTCCTCTACAATGAGGAGCGCTACGGGAACATCACCTTGCCCATGTCTCAC
GCGGGAACAGGAAATATAGTGGTCATTATGATTAGCTATCCAAAAGGAAGAGAAATTTTGGAGCTGGTGC
AAAAAGGAATTCCAGTAACGATGACCATAGGGGTTGGCACCCGGCATGTACAGGAGTTCATCAGCGGTCA
GTCTGTGGTGTTTGTGGCCATTGCCTTCATCACCATGATGATTATCTCGTTAGCCTGGCTAATATTTTAC
TATATACAGCGTTTCCTATATACTGGCTCTCAGATTGGAAGTCAGAGCCATAGAAAAGAAACTAAGAAAG
TTATTGGCCAGCTTCTACTTCATACTGTAAAGCATGGAGAAAAGGGAATTGATGTTGATGCTGAAAATTG
TGCAGTGTGTATTGAAAATTTCAAAGTAAAGGATATTATTAGAATTCTGCCATGCAAGCATATTTTTCAT
AGAATATGCATTGACCCATGGCTTTTGGATCACCGAACATGTCCAATGTGTAAACTTGATGTCATCAAAG
CCCTAGGATATTGGGGAGAGCCTGGGGATGTACAGGAGATGCCTGCTCCAGAATCTCCTCCTGGAAGGGA
TCCAGCTGCAAATTTGAGTCTAGCTTTACCAGATGATGACGGAAGTGATGAGAGCAGTCCACCATCAGCC
TCCCCTGCTGAATCTGAGCCACAGTGTGATCCCAGCTTTAAAGGAGATGCAGGAGAAAATACGGCATTGC
TAGAAGCCGGCAGGAGTGACTCTCGGCATGGCGGACCCATCTCCGGCGACCCAGCTTTCTTGTACAAAGT
GGTTGCTAGCGAGCAGAAACTCATCTCTGAAGAAGATCTGGAACAAAAGTTGATTTCAGAAGAAGATCTG
GAACAGAAGCTCATCTCTGAGGAAGATCTGTAAGCTAGCTAATGAACCGGGCGCGCCGCCCCTCTCCCTC
CCCCCCCCCTAACGTTACTGGCCGAAGCCGCTTGGAATAAGGCCGGTGTGCGTTTGTCTATATGTTATTT
TCCACCATATTGCCGTCTTTTGGCAATGTGAGGGCCCGGAAACCTGGCCCTGTCTTCTTGACGAGCATTC
CTAGGGGTCTTTCCCCTCTCGCCAAAGGAATGCAAGGTCTGTTGAATGTCGTGAAGGAAGCAGTTCCTCT
GGAAGCTTCTTGAAGACAAACAACGTCTGTAGCGACCCTTTGCAGGCAGCGGAACCCCCCACCTGGCGAC
AGGTGCCTCTGCGGCCAAAAGCCACGTGTATAAGATACACCTGCAAAGGCGGCACAACCCCAGTGCCACG
TTGTGAGTTGGATAGTTGTGGAAAGAGTCAAATGGCTCTCCTCAAGCGTATTCAACAAGGGGCTGAAGGA
TGCCCAGAAGGTACCCCATTGTATGGGATCTGATCTGGGGCCTCGGTGCACATGCTTTACATGTGTTTAG
TCGAGGTTAAAAAAACGTCTAGGCCCCCCGAACCACGGGGACGTGGTTTTCCTTTGAAAAACACGATAAT
ACCATGCCCAAGAAGAAGAGAAAGGTGGAGAGCGACGAGAGCGGCCTGCCCGCCATGGAGATCGAGTGCC
GCATCACCGGCACCCTGAACGGCGTGGAGTTCGAGCTGGTGGGCGGCGGAGAGGGCACCCCCGAGCAGGG
CCGCATGACCAACAAGATGAAGAGCACCAAAGGCGCCCTGACCTTCAGCCCCTACCTGCTGAGCCACGTG
ATGGGCTACGGCTTCTACCACTTCGGCACCTACCCCAGCGGCTACGAGAACCCCTTCCTGCACGCCATCA
ACAACGGCGGCTACACCAACACCCGCATCGAGAAGTACGAGGACGGCGGCGTGCTGCACGTGAGCTTCAG
CTACCGCTACGAGGCCGGCCGCGTGATCGGCGACTTCAAGGTGATGGGCACCGGCTTCCCCGAGGACAGC
GTGATCTTCACCGACAAGATCATCCGCAGCAACGCCACCGTGGAGCACCTGCACCCCATGGGCGATAACG
ATCTGGATGGCAGCTTCACCCGCACCTTCAGCCTGCGCGACGGCGGCTACTACAGCTCCGTGGTGGACAG
CCACATGCACTTCAAGAGCGCCATCCACCCCAGCATCCTGCAGAACGGGGGCCCCATGTTCGCCTTCCGC
CGCGTGGAGGAGGATCACAGCAACACCGAGCTGGGCATCGTGGAGTACCAGCACGCCTTCAAGACCCCGG
ATGCAGATGCCGGTGAAGAAAGATCTCGAGCTCAAGCTTCGAATTCTGCAGTCGAGCAGCTGTTGAATTT
TGACCTTCTTAAGCTTGCGGGAGACGTCGAGTCCAACCCTGGGCCCGGTACCAGGAGGGCCACCATGAAG
ACCTTCAACATCTCTCAGCAGGATCTGGAGCTGGTGGAGGTCGCCACTGAGAAGATCACCATGCTCTATG
AGGACAACAAGCACCATGTCGGGGCGGCCATCAGGACCAAGACTGGGGAGATCATCTCTGCTGTCCACAT
TGAGGCCTACATTGGCAGGGTCACTGTCTGTGCTGAAGCCATTGCCATTGGGTCTGCTGTGAGCAACGGG
CAGAAGGACTTTGACACCATTGTGGCTGTCAGGCACCCCTACTCTGATGAGGTGGACAGATCCATCAGGG
TGGTCAGCCCCTGTGGCATGTGCAGAGAGCTGATCTCTGACTATGCTCCTGACTGCTTTGTGCTCATTGA
GATGAATGGCAAGCTGGTCAAAACCACCATTGAGGAACTCATCCCCCTCAAGTACACCAGGAACTAATAA
TAAGTTAACAATCAACCTCTGGATTACAAAATTTGTGAAAGATTGACTGGTATTCTTAACTATGTTGCTC
CTTTTACGCTATGTGGATACGCTGCTTTAATGCCTTTGTATCATGCTATTGCTTCCCGTATGGCTTTCAT
TTTCTCCTCCTTGTATAAATCCTGGTTGCTGTCTCTTTATGAGGAGTTGTGGCCCGTTGTCAGGCAACGT
GGCGTGGTGTGCACTGTGTTTGCTGACGCAACCCCCACTGGTTGGGGCATTGCCACCACCTGTCAGCTCC
TTTCCGGGACTTTCGCTTTCCCCCTCCCTATTGCCACGGCGGAACTCATCGCCGCCTGCCTTGCCCGCTG
CTGGACAGGGGCTCGGCTGTTGGGCACTGACAATTCCGTGGTGTTGTCGGGGAAGCTGACGTCCTTTCCA
TGGCTGCTCGCCTGTGTTGCCACCTGGATTCTGCGCGGGACGTCCTTCTGCTACGTCCCTTCGGCCCTCA
ATCCAGCGGACCTTCCTTCCCGCGGCCTGCTGCCGGCTCTGCGGCCTCTTCCGCGTCTTCGCCTTCGCCC
TCAGACGAGTCGGATCTCCCTTTGGGCCGCCTCCCCGCCTGGAATTAATTCTGCAGTCGAGACCTAGAAA
AACATGGAGCAATCACAAGTAGCAATACAGCAGCTACCAATGCTGATTGTGCCTGGCTAGAAGCACAAGA
GGAGGAGGAGGTGGGTTTTCCAGTCACACCTCAGGTACCTTTAAGACCAATGACTTACAAGGCAGCTGTA
GATCTTAGCCACTTTTTAAAAGAAAAGAGGGGACTGGAAGGGCTAATTCACTCCCAACGAAGACAAGATC
TGCTTTTTGCTTGTACTGGGTCTCTCTGGTTAGACCAGATCTGAGCCTGGGAGCTCTCTGGCTAACTAGG
GAACCCACTGCTTAAGCCTCAATAAAGCTTGCCTTGAGTGCTTCAAGTAGTGTGTGCCCGTCTGTTGTGT
GACTCTGGTAACTAGAGATCCCTCAGACCCTTTTAGTCAGTGTGGAAAATCTCTAGCAGTAGTAGTTCAT
GTCATCTTATTATTCAGTATTTATAACTTGCAAAGAAATGAATATCAGAGAGTGAGAGGCCTTGACATTG
TTTAAACCCGCTGATCAGCCTCGACTGTGCCTTCTAGTTGCCAGCCATCTGTTGTTTGCCCCTCCCCCGT
GCCTTCCTTGACCCTGGAAGGTGCCACTCCCACTGTCCTTTCCTAATAAAATGAGGAAATTGCATCGCAT
TGTCTGAGTAGGTGTCATTCTATTCTGGGGGGTGGGGTGGGGCAGGACAGCAAGGGGGAGGATTGGGAAG
ACAATAGCAGGCATGCTGGGGATGCGGTGGGCTCTATGGCTTCTGAGGCGGAAAGAACCAGCTGGGGCTC
TAGGGGGTATCCCC
[124 nt withheld, positions 8975-9098]
C
[91 nt withheld, positions 9100-9190]
A
[49 nt withheld, positions 9192-9240]
CCTTTGACGTTGGAGTCCACGTTCTTT
[37 nt withheld, positions 9268-9304]
ACCCTATCTCGGTCTATTCTTTTGATTTATAAGGGATTTTGCCGATTTCGGCCTATTGGTTAAAAAATGA
GCTGATTTAACAAAAATTTAACGCGAATTAATTCTGTGGAATGTGTGTCAGTTAGGGTGTGGAAAGTCCC
CAGGCTCCCCAGCAGGCAGAAGTATGCAAAGCATGCATCTCAATTAGTCAGCAACCAGGTGTGGAAAGTC
CCCAGGCTCCCCAGCAGGCAGAAGTATGCAAAGCATGCATCTCAATTAGTCAGCAACCATAGTCCCGCCC
CTAACTCCGCCCATCCCGCCCCTAACTCCGCCCAGTTCCGCCCATTCTCCGCCCCATGGCTGACTAATTT
TTTTTATTTATGCAGAGGCCGAGGCCGCCTCTGCCTCTGAGCTATTCCAGAAGTAGTGAGGAGGCTTTTT
TGGAGGCCTAGGCTTTTGCAAAAAGCTCCCGGGAGCTTGTATATCCATTTTCGGATCTGATCAGCACGTG
ATGAAAAAGCCTGAACTCACCGCGACGTCATGTGAGCAAAAGGCCAGCAAAAGGCCAGGAACCGTAAAAA
GGCCGCGTTGCTGGCGTTTTTCCATAGGCTCCGCCCCCCTGACGAGCATCACAAAAATCGACGCTCAAGT
CAGAGGTGGCGAAACCCGACAGGACTATAAAGATACCAGGCGTTTCCCCCTGGAAGCTCCCTCGTGCGCT
CTCCTGTTCCGACCCTGCCGCTTACCGGATACCTGTCCGCCTTTCTCCCTTCGGGAAGCGTGGCGCTTTC
TCATAGCTCACGCTGTAGGTATCTCAGTTCGGTGTAGGTCGTTCGCTCCAAGCTGGGCTGTGTGCACGAA
CCCCCCGTTCAGCCCGACCGCTGCGCCTTATCCGGTAACTATCGTCTTGAGTCCAACCCGGTAAGACACG
ACTTATCGCCACTGGCAGCAGCCACTGGTAACAGGATTAGCAGAGCGAGGTATGTAGGCGGTGCTACAGA
GTTCTTGAAGTGGTGGCCTAACTACGGCTACACTAGAAGAACAGTATTTGGTATCTGCGCTCTGCTGAAG
CCAGTTACCTTCGGAAAAAGAGTTGGTAGCTCTTGATCCGGCAAACAAACCACCGCTGGTAGCGGTGGTT
TTTTTGTTTGCAAGCAGCAGATTACGCGCAGAAAAAAAGGATCTCAA
